>Addgene plasmid #82661 | p242_LTJ_1kbCD45.1Template | depositor full sequence | sequence record 163598 | p242_LTJ_1kbCD45.1Template sequence 3707 bps
TCGCGCGTTTCGGTGATGACGGTGAAAACCTCTGACACATGCAGCTCCCGGAGACGGTCACAGCTTGTCT
GTAAGCGGATGCCGGGAGCAGACAAGCCCGTCAGGGCGCGTCAGCGGGTGTTGGCGGGTGTCGGGGCTGG
CTTAACTATGCGGCATCAGAGCAGATTGTACTGAGAGTGCACCATATGCGGTGTGAAATACCGCACAGAT
GCGTAAGGAGAAAATACCGCATCAGGCGCCATTCGCCATTCAGGCTGCGCAACTGTTGGGAAGGGCGATC
GGTGCGGGCCTCTTCGCTATTACGCCAGCTGGCGAAAGGGGGATGTGCTGCAAGGCGATTAAGTTGGGTA
ACGCCAGGGTTTTCCCAGTCACGACGTTGTAAAACGACGGCCAGTGAATTCGAGCTCGGTACCTCGCGAA
TGCATCTAGATATCGGATCCCGGGCAAATGGGAAAAATCAGCCGTTTATCTTGATGTTTCCTTGAGTTGC
ATTTATAAAAGCAGCACACATTTCTACTGAAATCTGTGGTACGAAGAAAATATGTTATCTTCCCTAATGA
ATGGCAAATATCTGAGTTGATAAACAAACTGCCAGCAAGTGGTGTCTACACATATAGATATATCAAAACA
CTAATAATGTGCACATATTTGTATAATTGTGCATCAGCTGAAATGGAGATAAATTAAAAATTAGGAATGT
GACTAGATCATGAAGAAGCATCAGACCTTGGGAGAGCTTAGATGTCCCCTAGCGAAATCTCCTGCTTGCA
AGACTGTACTCCATGAGTCTTATTTCAGAGTTGAGAGGGTTCACATCTCCACACCAGGAACCATCACCTA
AGAGCACCTCTCCGTTTCCTCCACAGGGACTGACAAGTTTTCGCTACATGACTGCACACCAAAAGAAAAG
GCTAATACTTCAATTTGTTTAGAGTGGAAAACAGAAAACCTTGATTTCAGAAAATGCAACAGTGACAATA
TTTCATATGTACTCCACTGTGAGCCAGGTACGATGCTGGGCAGAGAAGTTCTATTATCAGAAATTATTCC
AGACGTGGCTTAAATGTTCTTTCTGTAGCCTTGTCCTCCTCACCCACCCTCAGTGATCCGCCATAAATTA
GAATAAAATAACCCTAGTATCTCTGGCACTGAAACAAATTCACAACGTAGATAAATGAAAAGAGCAACCC
ATGGATGATAAATATTATGAAAAATTAATTAAAAGAATTTTCTTGAGTACTGTTATATACCAGACATTGT
TGAAAGGGTGATGAGATGCAGGCATTATAAAAGAAAGATGGTATCCATAGTCTGTAGAAAGGAAGCATAG
TATTATCCACACCGGAGGTTGCTTTCTCAGACTTTCATACATGAAAATCATTGGAAAGTTCAAGAATCTG
CAGGTAGCAAGGAAAACAAGTGCTTCTAGGAGGGAACATGGGTTGTCGACTGCAGAGGCCTGCATGCAAG
CTTGGCGTAATCATGGTCATAGCTGTTTCCTGTGTGAAATTGTTATCCGCTCACAATTCCACACAACATA
CGAGCCGGAAGCATAAAGTGTAAAGCCTGGGGTGCCTAATGAGTGAGCTAACTCACATTAATTGCGTTGC
GCTCACTGCCCGCTTTCCAGTCGGGAAACCTGTCGTGCCAGCTGCATTAATGAATCGGCCAACGCGCGGG
GAGAGGCGGTTTGCGTATTGGGCGCTCTTCCGCTTCCTCGCTCACTGACTCGCTGCGCTCGGTCGTTCGG
CTGCGGCGAGCGGTATCAGCTCACTCAAAGGCGGTAATACGGTTATCCACAGAATCAGGGGATAACGCAG
GAAAGAACATGTGAGCAAAAGGCCAGCAAAAGGCCAGGAACCGTAAAAAGGCCGCGTTGCTGGCGTTTTT
CCATAGGCTCCGCCCCCCTGACGAGCATCACAAAAATCGACGCTCAAGTCAGAGGTGGCGAAACCCGACA
GGACTATAAAGATACCAGGCGTTTCCCCCTGGAAGCTCCCTCGTGCGCTCTCCTGTTCCGACCCTGCCGC
TTACCGGATACCTGTCCGCCTTTCTCCCTTCGGGAAGCGTGGCGCTTTCTCATAGCTCACGCTGTAGGTA
TCTCAGTTCGGTGTAGGTCGTTCGCTCCAAGCTGGGCTGTGTGCACGAACCCCCCGTTCAGCCCGACCGC
TGCGCCTTATCCGGTAACTATCGTCTTGAGTCCAACCCGGTAAGACACGACTTATCGCCACTGGCAGCAG
CCACTGGTAACAGGATTAGCAGAGCGAGGTATGTAGGCGGTGCTACAGAGTTCTTGAAGTGGTGGCCTAA
CTACGGCTACACTAGAAGAACAGTATTTGGTATCTGCGCTCTGCTGAAGCCAGTTACCTTCGGAAAAAGA
GTTGGTAGCTCTTGATCCGGCAAACAAACCACCGCTGGTAGCGGTGGTTTTTTTGTTTGCAAGCAGCAGA
TTACGCGCAGAAAAAAAGGATCTCAAGAAGATCCTTTGATCTTTTCTACGGGGTCTGACGCTCAGTGGAA
CGAAAACTCACGTTAAGGGATTTTGGTCATGAGATTATCAAAAAGGATCTTCACCTAGATCCTTTTAAAT
TAAAAATGAAGTTTTAAATCAATCTAAAGTATATATGAGTAAACTTGGTCTGACAGTTACCAATGCTTAA
TCAGTGAGGCACCTATCTCAGCGATCTGTCTATTTCGTTCATCCATAGTTGCCTGACTCCCCGTCGTGTA
GATAACTACGATACGGGAGGGCTTACCATCTGGCCCCAGTGCTGCAATGATACCGCGAGACCCACGCTCA
CCGGCTCCAGATTTATCAGCAATAAACCAGCCAGCCGGAAGGGCCGAGCGCAGAAGTGGTCCTGCAACTT
TATCCGCCTCCATCCAGTCTATTAATTGTTGCCGGGAAGCTAGAGTAAGTAGTTCGCCAGTTAATAGTTT
GCGCAACGTTGTTGCCATTGCTACAGGCATCGTGGTGTCACGCTCGTCGTTTGGTATGGCTTCATTCAGC
TCCGGTTCCCAACGATCAAGGCGAGTTACATGATCCCCCATGTTGTGCAAAAAAGCGGTTAGCTCCTTCG
GTCCTCCGATCGTTGTCAGAAGTAAGTTGGCCGCAGTGTTATCACTCATGGTTATGGCAGCACTGCATAA
TTCTCTTACTGTCATGCCATCCGTAAGATGCTTTTCTGTGACTGGTGAGTACTCAACCAAGTCATTCTGA
GAATAGTGTATGCGGCGACCGAGTTGCTCTTGCCCGGCGTCAATACGGGATAATACCGCGCCACATAGCA
GAACTTTAAAAGTGCTCATCATTGGAAAACGTTCTTCGGGGCGAAAACTCTCAAGGATCTTACCGCTGTT
GAGATCCAGTTCGATGTAACCCACTCGTGCACCCAACTGATCTTCAGCATCTTTTACTTTCACCAGCGTT
TCTGGGTGAGCAAAAACAGGAAGGCAAAATGCCGCAAAAAAGGGAATAAGGGCGACACGGAAATGTTGAA
TACTCATACTCTTCCTTTTTCAATATTATTGAAGCATTTATCAGGGTTATTGTCTCATGAGCGGATACAT
ATTTGAATGTATTTAGAAAAATAAACAAATAGGGGTTCCGCGCACATTTCCCCGAAAAGTGCCACCTGAC
GTCTAAGAAACCATTATTATCATGACATTAACCTATAAAAATAGGCGTATCACGAGGCCCTTTCGTC
Features (pLannotate 1.2.2; 11 found; start..end, strand, type, name):
    137..236     +  misc_feature   bom (fragment): basis of mobility region from pBR322
    242..399     -  CDS            lacZα (fragment): LacZα fragment of β-galactosidase; lacZ fragment
    866..1006    +  CDS            Ptprc (fragment): PTPRC_MOUSE - Also known as Ly-5. Experimental evidence at protein level: Swiss-Prot protein existence level 1. Protein tyrosine-protein phosphatase required for T-cell activation through the antigen receptor. Acts as a positive regulator of T-cell coactivation upon binding to DPP4. The first PTPase domain has enzymatic activity, while the second one seems to affect the substrate specificity of the first one. Upon T-cell activation, recruits and dephosphorylates SKAP1 and FYN (By similarity). Dephosphorylates LYN, and thereby modulates LYN activity. From Mus musculus (Mouse).
   1510..1526    -  protein_bind   lac operator: The lac repressor binds to the lac operator to inhibit transcription in E. coli. This inhibition can be relieved by adding lactose or isopropyl-β-D-thiogalactopyranoside (IPTG). lac repressor encoded by lacI
   1534..1564    -  promoter       lac promoter: promoter for the E. coli lac operon
   1579..1600    -  protein_bind   CAP binding site: CAP binding activates transcription in the presence of cAMP. E. coli catabolite activator protein
   1613..1705    -  CDS            lacI (fragment): lac repressor; lacI; The lac repressor binds to the lac operator to inhibit transcription in E. coli. This inhibition can be relieved by adding lactose or isopropyl-β-D-thiogalactopyranoside (IPTG).
   1888..2476    -  rep_origin     ori: high-copy-number ColE1/pMB1/pBR322/pUC origin of replication
   2647..3507    -  CDS            AmpR: β-lactamase; bla; confers resistance to ampicillin, carbenicillin, and related antibiotics
   3508..3612    -  promoter       AmpR promoter: bla
   3707..35      +  CDS            rop (fragment) (across the origin): Rop protein, which maintains plasmids at low copy number; rop
