[The description below was written by a language model from this plasmid's Addgene catalogue record and pLannotate feature annotations shown in this document.]
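Description:
p242_LTJ_1kbCD45.1Template is a donor plasmid for homology-directed repair (HDR) in mouse cells, built on the pUC57 cloning backbone. It is a simple bacterial plasmid with no mammalian expression cassette. It is propagated in E. coli through the high-copy ColE1/pUC origin and selected with ampicillin via the β-lactamase gene and its native promoter. The rest of the annotated backbone is typical pUC-type material: the lac promoter, operator and CAP binding site, a lacZα fragment interrupted by the cloning site, and short remnants of lacI, bom and rop that have no functional role here. The M13/pUC forward and reverse priming sites flank the insert for sequence verification.

The payload is about 1 kb of mouse genomic DNA from the Ptprc locus, which encodes the CD45 tyrosine phosphatase, in its CD45.1 allelic form. The full sequence of 3,707 bp fits a 2,710 bp backbone plus an insert of this size. The feature table marks only a short coding fragment of Ptprc within the insert. That is consistent with a genomic fragment, where the flanking sequence would mostly be non-coding and serve as homology arms, although the record does not map the arms or the allelic difference. The depositor notes that a PAM mutation was introduced into the template, a change generally made to stop Cas9 from re-cutting the template or the repaired allele.

The plasmid is meant to be used with a companion sgRNA targeting CD45.2, so that Cas9 cleavage and repair from this template convert the endogenous CD45.2 allele to CD45.1. It was developed as part of a plasmid-based gene editing approach in primary T cells.
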