Addgene plasmid #82661: p242_LTJ_1kbCD45.1Template
Purpose: 1kb HDR template for murine CD45.1
Depositing lab: Lukas Jeker. Depositing organization: University Hospital of Basel. Publication: Highly Efficient and Versatile Plasmid-Based Gene Editing in Primary T Cells. Kornete M, Marone R, Jeker LT. J Immunol. 2018 Feb 14. pii: jimmunol.1701121. doi: 10.4049/jimmunol.1701121. PubMed 29445007.
Backbone
  Vector backbone: pUC57
  Backbone manufacturer: Genscript
  Backbone size w/o insert (bp): 2710
  Vector type: HDR template for gene editing
Growth in bacteria
  Bacterial resistance: Ampicillin, 100 μg/mL
  Growth temperature: 37°C
  Growth strain: DH5alpha
  Copy number: High Copy
Gene/Insert
  Gene/Insert name: 1kb genomic DNA sequence from murine CD45.1
  Species: M. musculus (mouse)
  Cloning method: Unknown
  Sequencing primers: 5′ M13pUC-fwd; 3′ M13pUC-rev
Terms and licenses: Academic/Nonprofit Terms; Industry Terms: Not Available to Industry
Depositor comments: This HDR template can be used in conjunction with sgRNA CD45.2 (Addgene ID 82672). In the template we introduced a PAM mutation. These plasmids were previously associated with the following preprint: Highly efficient and versatile plasmid-based gene editing in primary T cells bioRxiv. 13 January 2018. doi:10.1101/247544
How to cite: p242_LTJ_1kbCD45.1Template was a gift from Lukas Jeker (Addgene plasmid # 82661 ; http://n2t.net/addgene:82661 ; RRID:Addgene_82661)
