>Addgene plasmid #82661 | p242_LTJ_1kbCD45.1Template | addgene partial sequence | sequence record 163687 | M13pUC-Fwd 5'-CCCAGTCACGACGTTGTAAAACG-3'
GGTACCTCGCGAATGCATCTAGATATCGGATCCCGGGCAAATGGGAAAAATCAGCCGTTTATCTTGATGT
TTCCTTGAGTTGCATTTATAAAAGCAGCACACATTTCTACTGAAATCTGTGGTACGAAGAAAATATGTTA
TCTTCCCTAATGAATGGCAAATATCTGAGTTGATAAACAAACTGCCAGCAAGTGGTGTCTACACATATAG
ATATATCAAAACACTAATAATGTGCACATATTTGTATAATTGTGCATCAGCTGAAATGGAGATAAATTAA
AAATTAGGAATGTGACTAGATCATGAAGAAGCATCAGACCTTGGGAGAGCTTAGATGTCCCCTAGCGAAA
TCTCCTGCTTGCAAGACTGTACTCCATGAGTCTTATTTCAGAGTTGAGAGGGTTCACATCTCCACACCAG
GAACCATCACCTAAGAGCACCTCTCCGTTTCCTCCACAGGGACTGACAAGTTTTCGCTACATGACTGCAC
ACCAAAAGAAAAGGCTAATACTTCAATTTGTTTAGAGTGGAAAACAGAAAACCTTGATTTCAGAAAATGC
AACAGTGACAATATTTCATATGTACTCCACTGTGAGCCAGGTACGATGCTGGGCAGAGAAGTTCTATTAT
CAGAAATTATTCCAGACGTGGCTTAAATGTTCTTTCTGTAGCCTTGTCCTCCTCACCCACCCTCAGTGAT
CCGCCATAAATTAGAATAAAATAACCCTAGTATCTCTGGCACTGAAACAAATTCACAACGTAGATAAATG
AAAAGAGCAACCCATGGATGATAAATATTATGAAAAATTAATTAAAAGAATTTTCTTGAGTACTGTTATA
TACCAGACATTGTTGAAAGGGTGATGAGATGCAGGCATTATAAAAGAAAGATGGTATCCATAGTCTGTAG
AAAGGAAGCATAGTATTATCCACACCGGAGGTTGCTTTCTCAGACTTTCATACATGAAAATCATTGGAAA
GTTCAAGAATCTGCAGGTAGCAAGGAAAACAAGTGCTTCTAGGAGGGAACATGGGTTGTC
