>Addgene plasmid #82661 | p242_LTJ_1kbCD45.1Template | addgene partial sequence | sequence record 163688 | M13pUC-Rev 5'-AGCGGATAACAATTTCACACAGG-3'
CGCCAAGCTTGCATGCAGGCCTCTGCAGTCGACAACCCATGTTCCCTCCTAGAAGCACTTGTTTTCCTTG
CTACCTGCAGATTCTTGAACTTTCCAATGATTTTCATGTATGAAAGTCTGAGAAAGCAACCTCCGGTGTG
GATAATACTATGCTTCCTTTCTACAGACTATGGATACCATCTTTCTTTTATAATGCCTGCATCTCATCAC
CCTTTCAACAATGTCTGGTATATAACAGTACTCAAGAAAATTCTTTTAATTAATTTTTCATAATATTTAT
CATCCATGGGTTGCTCTTTTCATTTATCTACGTTGTGAATTTGTTTCAGTGCCAGAGATACTAGGGTTAT
TTTATTCTAATTTATGGCGGATCACTGAGGGTGGGTGAGGAGGACAAGGCTACAGAAAGAACATTTAAGC
CACGTCTGGAATAATTTCTGATAATAGAACTTCTCTGCCCAGCATCGTACCTGGCTCACAGTGGAGTACA
TATGAAATATTGTCACTGTTGCATTTTCTGAAATCAAGGTTTTCTGTTTTCCACTCTAAACAAATTGAAG
TATTAGCCTTTTCTTTTGGTGTGCAGTCATGTAGCGAAAACTTGTCAGTCCCTGTGGAGGAAACGGAGAG
GTGCTCTTAGGTGATGGTTCCTGGTGTGGAGATGTGAACCCTCTCAACTCTGAAATAAGACTCATGGAGT
ACAGTCTTGCAAGCAGGAGATTTCGCTAGGGGACATCTAAGCTCTCCCAAGGTCTGATGCTTCTTCATGA
TCTAGTCACATTCCTAATTTTTAATTTATCTCCATTTCAGCTGATGCACAATTATACAAATATGTGCACA
TTATTAGTG
